Addgene plasmid #169265: p414GPD-3xFLAG-RBM28 WT
Purpose: S. cerevisiae (yeast) vector for constitutive expression of 3xFLAG-RBM28 WT
Depositing lab: Susan Baserga. Depositing organization: Yale University. Publication: Biallelic splicing variants in the nucleolar 60S assembly factor RBM28 cause the ribosomopathy ANE syndrome. Bryant CJ, Lorea CF, de Almeida HL Jr, Weinert L, Vedolin L, Pinto E Vairo F, Baserga SJ. Proc Natl Acad Sci U S A. 2021 May 11;118(19). pii: 2017777118. doi: 10.1073/pnas.2017777118. PubMed 33941690.
Backbone
  Vector backbone: p414GPD
  Vector type: Yeast Expression
  Selectable markers: TRP1
Growth in bacteria
  Bacterial resistance: Ampicillin, 100 μg/mL
  Growth temperature: 37°C
  Growth strain: DH5alpha
  Copy number: High Copy
Gene/Insert
  Gene/Insert name: RBM28 WT
  Species: H. sapiens (human)
  Entrez Gene: RBM28 (a.k.a. ANES, NOP4)
  Promoter: GPD
  Tag / fusion protein: 3xFLAG (N terminal on insert)
  Cloning method: Gateway Cloning
  Sequencing primers: 5′ GACGGTAGGTATTGATTGTAATTCTGT; 3′ TTCGGTTAGAGCGGATGTGG
Terms and licenses: Academic/Nonprofit Terms; Industry Terms: Not Available to Industry
How to cite: p414GPD-3xFLAG-RBM28 WT was a gift from Susan Baserga (Addgene plasmid # 169265 ; http://n2t.net/addgene:169265 ; RRID:Addgene_169265)
