[The description below was written by a language model from this plasmid's Addgene catalogue record and pLannotate feature annotations shown in this document.]
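Description:
p414GPD-3xFLAG-RBM28 WT is a yeast–E. coli shuttle plasmid of about 8 kb, built on the p414GPD backbone, for constitutive expression of human RBM28 in Saccharomyces cerevisiae. In bacteria it replicates from a high-copy ColE1/pUC-type origin and is selected with ampicillin through the AmpR (β-lactamase) cassette. In yeast it is maintained by a CEN6/ARS element, which gives stable, low-copy, centromere-based inheritance, and is selected by tryptophan prototrophy through the TRP1 marker and its native promoter. An f1 origin, T3 and T7 phage promoters, and lac promoter/operator and lacZα remnants are carried over from the pBluescript-derived framework. The short fragments annotated as RSF ori, lacI, rop and bom are probably backbone remnants or partial annotation matches rather than functional parts.

The expression cassette is driven by the strong constitutive GPD (TDH3, annotated as GAP) promoter and terminated by the CYC1 terminator. Downstream of the promoter lies a 3xFLAG epitope tag, followed by an attB1 site, the wild-type RBM28 coding sequence, and an attB2 site. The attB sites reflect insertion of the gene by Gateway recombination and place the tag at the N terminus of the protein. The 3xFLAG tag allows detection or immunoprecipitation of RBM28 with anti-FLAG antibodies.

RBM28 is a nucleolar RNA-binding protein, and the record lists NOP4 among its aliases. The associated publication concerns RBM28 splicing variants that cause the ribosomopathy ANE syndrome and describes the protein as a 60S ribosomal subunit assembly factor. The "WT" designation suggests that this plasmid serves as the wild-type reference in yeast expression experiments of that kind, although the record does not describe the specific assays.
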