Features (pLannotate 1.2.2; 25 found; start..end, strand, type, name):
      1..81      +  rep_origin     RSF ori (fragment): Plasmids containing the RSF 1030 origin of replication can be propagated in E. coli cells that contain additional plasmids with compatible origins.
     83..175     +  CDS            lacI (fragment): lac repressor; lacI; The lac repressor binds to the lac operator to inhibit transcription in E. coli. This inhibition can be relieved by adding lactose or isopropyl-β-D-thiogalactopyranoside (IPTG).
    188..209     +  protein_bind   CAP binding site: CAP binding activates transcription in the presence of cAMP. E. coli catabolite activator protein
    224..254     +  promoter       lac promoter: promoter for the E. coli lac operon
    262..278     +  protein_bind   lac operator: The lac repressor binds to the lac operator to inhibit transcription in E. coli. This inhibition can be relieved by adding lactose or isopropyl-β-D-thiogalactopyranoside (IPTG). lac repressor encoded by lacI
    323..341     +  promoter       T3 promoter: promoter for bacteriophage T3 RNA polymerase
    366..1009    +  promoter       GAP promoter: S. cerevisiae TDH3; promoter for glyceraldehyde-3-phosphate dehydrogenase
   1015..1044    +  misc_feature   MCS (fragment): pBluescript multiple cloning site
   1048..1113    +  CDS            3xFLAG: three tandem FLAG® epitope tags, followed by an enterokinase cleavage site
   1114..1138    +  protein_bind   attB1: mutant version of attB; recombination site for the Gateway® BP reaction BP Clonase™
   1144..3420    +  CDS            RBM28: RBM28_HUMAN - Experimental evidence at protein level: Swiss-Prot protein existence level 1. Nucleolar component of the spliceosomal ribonucleoprotein complexes. From Homo sapiens (Human).
   3422..3446    -  protein_bind   attB2: mutant version of attB; recombination site for the Gateway® BP reaction BP Clonase™
   3449..3696    +  terminator     CYC1 terminator: S. cerevisiae CYC1; transcription terminator for CYC1
   3715..3733    -  promoter       T7 promoter: promoter for bacteriophage T7 RNA polymerase
   3741..3896    +  CDS            lacZα (fragment): LacZα fragment of β-galactosidase; lacZ fragment
   3900..4328    +  rep_origin     f1 ori (sequence partly withheld): f1 bacteriophage origin of replication; arrow indicates direction of (+) strand synthesis
   4356..4407    -  misc_feature   bom (fragment): basis of mobility region from pBR322
   4458..5132    -  CDS            TRP1: phosphoribosylanthranilate isomerase, required for tryptophan biosynthesis; S. cerevisiae TRP1; yeast auxotrophic marker
   5133..5280    -  promoter       TRP1 promoter: S. cerevisiae TRP1
   5418..5467    -  misc_feature   bom (fragment): basis of mobility region from pBR322
   5569..5604    -  CDS            rop (fragment): Rop protein, which maintains plasmids at low copy number; rop
   5672..6175    -  misc_feature   CEN/ARS: S. cerevisiae CEN6 centromere fused to an autonomously replicating sequence
   6212..6316    +  promoter       AmpR promoter: bla
   6317..7177    +  CDS            AmpR: β-lactamase; bla; confers resistance to ampicillin, carbenicillin, and related antibiotics
   7348..7936    +  rep_origin     ori: high-copy-number ColE1/pMB1/pBR322/pUC origin of replication
>Addgene plasmid #169265 | p414GPD-3xFLAG-RBM28 WT | addgene full sequence | sequence record 335135 | Addgene NGS Result
TTACCGCCTTTGAGTGAGCTGATACCGCTCGCCGCAGCCGAACGACCGAGCGCAGCGAGTCAGTGAGCGA
GGAAGCGGAAGAGCGCCCAATACGCAAACCGCCTCTCCCCGCGCGTTGGCCGATTCATTAATGCAGCTGG
CACGACAGGTTTCCCGACTGGAAAGCGGGCAGTGAGCGCAACGCAATTAATGTGAGTTAGCTCACTCATT
AGGCACCCCAGGCTTTACACTTTATGCTTCCGGCTCGTATGTTGTGTGGAATTGTGAGCGGATAACAATT
TCACACAGGAAACAGCTATGACCATGATTACGCCAAGCGCGCAATTAACCCTCACTAAAGGGAACAAAAG
CTGGAGCTCAGTTTATCATTATCAATACTCGCCATTTCAAAGAATACGTAAATAATTAATAGTAGTGATT
TTCCTAACTTTATTTAGTCAAAAAATTAGCCTTTTAATTCTGCTGTAACCCGTACATGCCCAAAATAGGG
GGCGGGTTACACAGAATATATAACATCGTAGGTGTCTGGGTGAACAGTTTATTCCTGGCATCCACTAAAT
ATAATGGAGCCCGCTTTTTAAGCTGGCATCCAGAAAAAAAAAGAATCCCAGCACCAAAATATTGTTTTCT
TCACCAACCATCAGTTCATAGGTCCATTCTCTTAGCGCAACTACAGAGAACAGGGGCACAAACAGGCAAA
AAACGGGCACAACCTCAATGGAGTGATGCAACCTGCCTGGAGTAAATGATGACACAAGGCAATTGACCCA
CGCATGTATCTATCTCATTTTCTTACACCTTCTATTACCTTCTGCTCTCTCTGATTTGGAAAAAGCTGAA
AAAAAAGGTTGAAACCAGTTCCCTGAAATTATTCCCCTACTTGACTAATAAGTATATAAAGACGGTAGGT
ATTGATTGTAATTCTGTAAATCTATTTCTTAAACTTCTTAAATTCTACTTTTATAGTTAGTCTTTTTTTT
AGTTTTAAAACACCAGAACTTAGTTTCGACGGATTCTAGAACTAGTGGATCCCCCGGGCTGCAGATGGAC
TACAAAGACCATGACGGTGATTATAAAGATCATGATATCGATTACAAGGATGACGATGACAAGACAAGTT
TGTACAAAAAAGCAGGCTACAAAATGGCCGGCCTGACCTTATTTGTGGGCCGCCTCCCGCCCTCGGCCCG
CAGTGAGCAGCTGGAGGAACTGTTCAGTCAGGTGGGGCCGGTGAAGCAGTGCTTCGTGGTGACTGAAAAA
GGGAGTAAGGCATGTCGAGGCTTTGGCTATGTCACTTTTTCAATGCTGGAAGATGTTCAGAGGGCCCTCA
AGGAGATTACCACCTTTGAAGGTTGCAAGATCAACGTGACTGTTGCCAAGAAAAAACTGAGGAACAAGAC
AAAGGAAAAGGGGAAAAATGAAAACTCAGAGTGCCCAAAGAAGGAGCCGAAGGCTAAAAAAGCCAAAGTG
GCAGATAAGAAAGCCAGATTAATTATTCGGAACCTGAGCTTTAAGTGTTCAGAAGATGACTTGAAGACAG
TATTTGCTCAATTTGGAGCTGTCCTGGAAGTAAATATCCCTAGGAAACCAGATGGGAAGATGCGCGGTTT
TGGTTTTGTTCAGTTCAAAAACCTCCTAGAAGCAGGTAAAGCTCTCAAAGGCATGAACATGAAAGAGATA
AAAGGCCGGACAGTGGCTGTGGATTGGGCCGTGGCAAAGGATAAATATAAAGATACACAGTCTGTTTCTG
CTATAGGTGAGGAAAAGAGCCATGAATCTAAACATCAGGAATCAGTTAAAAAGAAGGGCAGAGAGGAAGA
GGATATGGAAGAGGAAGAAAACGATGATGATGACGATGATGATGATGAAGAAGATGGGGTTTTTGATGAT
GAAGATGAAGAGGAAGAGAATATAGAATCAAAGGTGACCAAGCCTGTGCAAATTCAGAAGAGAGCAGTCA
AGAGACCAGCCCCTGCAAAAAGCAGTGATCATTCTGAGGAGGACAGTGACCTAGAGGAAAGCGATAGTAT
TGATGATGGAGAGGAACTGGCTCAGAGTGATACCAGCACTGAGGAGCAAGAGGATAAAGCTGTGCAAGTC
TCAAACAAAAAGAAGAGGAAATTACCCTCTGATGTGAATGAAGGGAAAACTGTTTTTATCAGAAATCTGT
CCTTTGACTCAGAAGAAGAAGAACTTGGGGAGCTTCTCCAACAGTTTGGAGAACTCAAATATGTCCGCAT
TGTCTTGCATCCAGACACAGAGCATTCTAAAGGTTGTGCATTTGCCCAGTTCATGACTCAAGAAGCAGCT
CAGAAATGCCTTCTAGCTGCTTCTCCAGAGAATGAGGCTGGTGGGCTTAAACTGGATGGCCGGCAGCTCA
AGGTTGACTTGGCGGTGACCCGTGATGAGGCTGCAAAGCTTCAGACGACGAAGGTGAAGAAGCCGACTGG
CACCCGGAATCTCTATCTGGCCCGAGAAGGCTTGATTCGTGCTGGGACGAAGGCTGCAGAGGGTGTGAGT
GCTGCTGATATGGCCAAAAGAGAACGGTTTGAGCTGCTGAAGCATCAGAAACTCAAGGACCAGAATATCT
TTGTCTCCCGAACCAGGCTCTGCCTGCACAATCTCCCAAAGGCTGTAGATGACAAACAGCTCAGAAAGCT
GCTGCTGAGTGCTACTAGTGGAGAGAAAGGGGTGCGCATCAAGGAGTGTAGAGTGATGCGAGACCTCAAA
GGAGTTCATGGGAACATGAAGGGTCAGTCCCTGGGCTACGCCTTTGCGGAGTTCCAAGAGCACGAGCATG
CCCTGAAAGCCCTCCGCCTCATCAACAACAATCCAGAAATCTTTGGGCCTCTGAAGAGACCAATAGTGGA
GTTCTCTTTAGAAGATCGAAGAAAACTTAAAATGAAGGAATTAAGGATCCAGCGCAGCTTGCAAAAAATG
AGATCCAAGCCTGCAACTGGTGAGCCTCAGAAGGGGCAACCAGAGCCTGCAAAAGACCAGCAACAGAAGG
CAGCTCAACACCACACAGAGGAACAAAGCAAGGTGCCCCCAGAGCAGAAGAGAAAGGCGGGCTCTACCTC
ATGGACCGGGTTCCAGACCAAGGCTGAAGTGGAGCAGGTGGAGCTGCCTGATGGAAAGAAGAGAAGAAAG
GTCCTGGCGCTCCCCTCACACCGAGGCCCCAAAATCAGGTTGCGGGACAAAGGCAAAGTGAAGCCCGTCC
ATCCCAAAAAGCCAAAGCCACAGATAAACCAGTGGAAGCAGGAGAAGCAGCAATTATCGTCCGAGCAGGT
ATCTAGGAAAAAAGCTAAGGGAAATAAGACGGAAACCCGCTTCAACCAGCTGGTCGAACAATATAAGCAG
AAATTATTGGGACCTTCTAAAGGAGCACCTCTTGCAAAGAGGAGCAAATGGTTTGATAGTAACCCAGCTT
TCTTGTACAAAGTGGTAGTCATGTAATTAGTTATGTCACGCTTACATTCACGCCCTCCCCCCACATCCGC
TCTAACCGAAAAGGAAGGAGTTAGACAACCTGAAGTCTAGGTCCCTATTTATTTTTTTATAGTTATGTTA
GTATTAAGAACGTTATTTATATTTCAAATTTTTCTTTTTTTTCTGTACAGACGCGTGTACGCATGTAACA
TTATACTGAAAACCTTGCTTGAGAAGGTTTTGGGACGCTCGAAGGCTTTAATTTGCGGCCGGTACCCAAT
TCGCCCTATAGTGAGTCGTATTACGCGCGCTCACTGGCCGTCGTTTTACAACGTCGTGACTGGGAAAACC
CTGGCGTTACCCAACTTAATCGCCTTGCAGCACATCCCCCTTTCGCCAGCTGGCGTAATAGCGAAGAGGC
CCGCACCGATCGCCCTTCCCAACAGTTGCGCAGCCTGAATGGCGAATGG
[124 nt withheld, positions 3900-4023]
C
[91 nt withheld, positions 4025-4115]
A
[49 nt withheld, positions 4117-4165]
CCTTTGACGTTGGAGTCCACGTTCTTT
[37 nt withheld, positions 4193-4229]
ACCCTATCTCGGTCTATTCTTTTGATTTATAAGGGATTTTGCCGATTTCGGCCTATTGGTTAAAAAATGA
GCTGATTTAACAAAAATTTAACGCGAATTTTAACAAAATATTAACGCTTACAATTTCCTGATGCGGTATT
TTCTCCTTACGCATCTGTGCGGTATTTCACACCGCATAGATCGGCAAGTGCACAAACAATACTTAAATAA
ATACTACTCAGTAATAACCTATTTCTTAGCATTTTTGACGAAATTTGCTATTTTGTTAGAGTCTTTTACA
CCATTTGTCTCCACACCTCCGCTTACATCAACACCAATAACGCCATTTAATCTAAGCGCATCACCAACAT
TTTCTGGCGTCAGTCCACCAGCTAACATAAAATGTAAGCTTTCGGGGCTCTCTTGCCTTCCAACCCAGTC
AGAAATCGAGTTCCAATCCAAAAGTTCACCTGTCCCACCTGCTTCTGAATCAAACAAGGGAATAAACGAA
TGAGGTTTCTGTGAAGCTGCACTGAGTAGTATGTTGCAGTCTTTTGGAAATACGAGTCTTTTAATAACTG
GCAAACCGAGGAACTCTTGGTATTCTTGCCACGACTCATCTCCATGCAGTTGGACGATATCAATGCCGTA
ATCATTGACCAGAGCCAAAACATCCTCCTTAGGTTGATTACGAAACACGCCAACCAAGTATTTCGGAGTG
CCTGAACTATTTTTATATGCTTTTACAAGACTTGAAATTTTCCTTGCAATAACCGGGTCAATTGTTCTCT
TTCTATTGGGCACACATATAATACCCAGCAAGTCAGCATCGGAATCTAGAGCACATTCTGCGGCCTCTGT
GCTCTGCAAGCCGCAAACTTTCACCAATGGACCAGAACTACCTGTGAAATTAATAACAGACATACTCCAA
GCTGCCTTTGTGTGCTTAATCACGTATACTCACGTGCTCAATAGTCACCAATGCCCTCCCTCTTGGCCCT
CTCCTTTTCTTTTTTCGACCGAATTAATTCTTAATCGGCAAAAAAAGAAAAGCTCCGGATCAAGATTGTA
CGTAAGGTGACAAGCTATTTTTCAATAAAGAATATCTTCCACTACTGCCATCTGGCGTCATAACTGCAAA
GTACACATATATTACGATGCTGTTCTATTAAATGCTTCCTATATTATATATATAGTAATGTCGTGATCTA
TGGTGCACTCTCAGTACAATCTGCTCTGATGCCGCATAGTTAAGCCAGCCCCGACACCCGCCAACACCCG
CTGACGCGCCCTGACGGGCTTGTCTGCTCCCGGCATCCGCTTACAGACAAGCTGTGACCGTCTCCGGGAG
CTGCATGTGTCAGAGGTTTTCACCGTCATCACCGAAACGCGCGAGACGAAAGGGCCTCGTGATACGCCTA
TTTTTATAGGTTAATGTCATGATAATAATGGTTTCTTAGACGGATCGCTTGCCTGTAACTTACACGCGCC
TCGTATCTTTTAATGATGGAATAATTTGGGAATTTACTCTGTGTTTATTTATTTTTATGTTTTGTATTTG
GATTTTAGAAAGTAAATAAAGAAGGTAGAAGAGTTACGGAATGAAGAAAAAAAAATAAACAAAGGTTTAA
AAAATTTCAACAAAAAGCGTACTTTACATATATATTTATTAGACAAGAAAAGCAGATTAAATAGATATAC
ATTCGATTAACGATAAGTAAAATGTAAAATCACAGGATTTTCGTGTGTGGTCTTCTACACAGACAAGATG
AAACAATTCGGCATTAATACCTGAGAGCAGGAAGAGCAAGATAAAAGGTAGTATTTGTTGGCGATCCCCC
TAGAGTCTTTTACATCTTCGGAAAACAAAAACTATTTTTTCTTTAATTTCTTTTTTTACTTTCTATTTTT
AATTTATATATTTATATTAAAAAATTTAAATTATAATTATTTTTATAGCACGTGATGAAAAGGACCCAGG
TGGCACTTTTCGGGGAAATGTGCGCGGAACCCCTATTTGTTTATTTTTCTAAATACATTCAAATATGTAT
CCGCTCATGAGACAATAACCCTGATAAATGCTTCAATAATATTGAAAAAGGAAGAGTATGAGTATTCAAC
ATTTCCGTGTCGCCCTTATTCCCTTTTTTGCGGCATTTTGCCTTCCTGTTTTTGCTCACCCAGAAACGCT
GGTGAAAGTAAAAGATGCTGAAGATCAGTTGGGTGCACGAGTGGGTTACATCGAACTGGATCTCAACAGC
GGTAAGATCCTTGAGAGTTTTCGCCCCGAAGAACGTTTTCCAATGATGAGCACTTTTAAAGTTCTGCTAT
GTGGCGCGGTATTATCCCGTATTGACGCCGGGCAAGAGCAACTCGGTCGCCGCATACACTATTCTCAGAA
TGACTTGGTTGAGTACTCACCAGTCACAGAAAAGCATCTTACGGATGGCATGACAGTAAGAGAATTATGC
AGTGCTGCCATAACCATGAGTGATAACACTGCGGCCAACTTACTTCTGACAACGATCGGAGGACCGAAGG
AGCTAACCGCTTTTTTGCACAACATGGGGGATCATGTAACTCGCCTTGATCGTTGGGAACCGGAGCTGAA
TGAAGCCATACCAAACGACGAGCGTGACACCACGATGCCTGTAGCAATGGCAACAACGTTGCGCAAACTA
TTAACTGGCGAACTACTTACTCTAGCTTCCCGGCAACAATTAATAGACTGGATGGAGGCGGATAAAGTTG
CAGGACCACTTCTGCGCTCGGCCCTTCCGGCTGGCTGGTTTATTGCTGATAAATCTGGAGCCGGTGAGCG
TGGGTCTCGCGGTATCATTGCAGCACTGGGGCCAGATGGTAAGCCCTCCCGTATCGTAGTTATCTACACG
ACGGGGAGTCAGGCAACTATGGATGAACGAAATAGACAGATCGCTGAGATAGGTGCCTCACTGATTAAGC
ATTGGTAACTGTCAGACCAAGTTTACTCATATATACTTTAGATTGATTTAAAACTTCATTTTTAATTTAA
AAGGATCTAGGTGAAGATCCTTTTTGATAATCTCATGACCAAAATCCCTTAACGTGAGTTTTCGTTCCAC
TGAGCGTCAGACCCCGTAGAAAAGATCAAAGGATCTTCTTGAGATCCTTTTTTTCTGCGCGTAATCTGCT
GCTTGCAAACAAAAAAACCACCGCTACCAGCGGTGGTTTGTTTGCCGGATCAAGAGCTACCAACTCTTTT
TCCGAAGGTAACTGGCTTCAGCAGAGCGCAGATACCAAATACTGTTCTTCTAGTGTAGCCGTAGTTAGGC
CACCACTTCAAGAACTCTGTAGCACCGCCTACATACCTCGCTCTGCTAATCCTGTTACCAGTGGCTGCTG
CCAGTGGCGATAAGTCGTGTCTTACCGGGTTGGACTCAAGACGATAGTTACCGGATAAGGCGCAGCGGTC
GGGCTGAACGGGGGGTTCGTGCACACAGCCCAGCTTGGAGCGAACGACCTACACCGAACTGAGATACCTA
CAGCGTGAGCTATGAGAAAGCGCCACGCTTCCCGAAGGGAGAAAGGCGGACAGGTATCCGGTAAGCGGCA
GGGTCGGAACAGGAGAGCGCACGAGGGAGCTTCCAGGGGGAAACGCCTGGTATCTTTATAGTCCTGTCGG
GTTTCGCCACCTCTGACTTGAGCGTCGATTTTTGTGATGCTCGTCAGGGGGGCGGAGCCTATGGAAAAAC
GCCAGCAACGCGGCCTTTTTACGGTTCCTGGCCTTTTGCTGGCCTTTTGCTCACATGTTCTTTCCTGCGT
TATCCCCTGATTCTGTGGATAACCGTA
